>Addgene plasmid #132589 | phNFL | addgene full sequence | sequence record 260941 | Addgene NGS Result
AACCGTATTACCGCCATGCATTAGTTATTAATAGTAATCAATTACGGGGTCATTAGTTCATAGCCCATAT
ATGGAGTTCCGCGTTACATAACTTACGGTAAATGGCCCGCCTGGCTGACCGCCCAACGACCCCCGCCCAT
TGACGTCAATAATGACGTATGTTCCCATAGTAACGCCAATAGGGACTTTCCATTGACGTCAATGGGTGGA
GTATTTACGGTAAACTGCCCACTTGGCAGTACATCAAGTGTATCATATGCCAAGTACGCCCCCTATTGAC
GTCAATGACGGTAAATGGCCCGCCTGGCATTATGCCCAGTACATGACCTTATGGGACTTTCCTACTTGGC
AGTACATCTACGTATTAGTCATCGCTATTACCATGGTGATGCGGTTTTGGCAGTACATCAATGGGCGTGG
ATAGCGGTTTGACTCACGGGGATTTCCAAGTCTCCACCCCATTGACGTCAATGGGAGTTTGTTTTGGCAC
CAAAATCAACGGGACTTTCCAAAATGTCGTAACAACTCCGCCCCATTGACGCAAATGGGCGGTAGGCGTG
TACGGTGGGAGGTCTATATAAGCAGAGCTGGTTTAGTGAACCGTCAGATCCGCTAGCGCTACCGGACTCA
GATCTCGAGCTCAAGCTTCGAATTCTGCAGTCGACGGTACCGCGGGCCCGGGATCCGGGTGGCAGAACGG
CGCCGAGCCGCACACAGCCATCCATCCTCCCCCTTCCCTCTCTCCCCTGTCCTCTCTCTCCGGGCTCCCA
CCGCCGCCGCGGGCCGGGGAGCCACCGGCCGCCACCATGAGTTCCTTCAGCTACGAGCCGTACTACTCGA
CCTCCTACAAGCGGCGCTACGTGGAGACGCCCCGGGTGCACATCTCCAGCGTGCGCAGCGGCTACAGCAC
CGCACGCTCAGCTTACTCCAGCTACTCGGCGCCGGTGTCTTCCTCGCTGTCCGTGCGCCGCAGCTACTCC
TCCAGCTCTGGATCGTTGATGCCCAGTCTGGAGAACCTCGACCTGAGCCAGGTAGCCGCCATCAGCAACG
ACCTCAAGTCCATCCGCACGCAGGAGAAGGCGCAGCTCCAGGACCTCAATGACCGCTTCGCCAGCTTCAT
CGAGCGCGTGCACGAGCTGGAGCAGCAGAACAAGGTCCTGGAAGCCGAGCTGCTGGTGCTGCGCCAGAAG
CACTCCGAGCCATCCCGCTTCCGGGCGCTGTACGAGCAGGAGATCCGCGACCTGCGCCTGGCGGCGGAAG
ATGCCACCAACGAGAAGCAGGCGCTCCAGGGCGAGCGCGAAGGGCTGGAGGAGACCCTGCGCAACCTGCA
GGCGCGCTATGAAGAGGAGGTGCTGAGCCGCGAGGACGCCGAGGGCCGGCTGATGGAAGCGCGCAAAGGC
GCCGACGAGGCGGCGCTCGCTCGCGCCGAGCTCGAGAAGCGCATCGACAGCTTGATGGACGAAATCTCTT
TTCTGAAGAAAGTGCACGAAGAGGAGATCGCCGAACTGCAGGCGCAGATCCAGTACGCGCAGATCTCCGT
GGAGATGGACGTGACCAAGCCCGACCTTTCCGCCGCGCTCAAGGACATCCGCGCGCAGTACGAGAAGCTG
GCCGCCAAGAACATGCAGAACGCTGAGGAATGGTTCAAGAGCCGCTTCACCGTGCTGACCGAGAGCGCCG
CCAAGAACACCGACGCCGTGCGCGCCGCCAAGGACGAGGTGTCCGAGAGCCGTCGTCTGCTCAAGGCCAA
GACCCTGGAAATCGAAGCATGCCGGGGCATGAATGAAGCGCTGGAGAAGCAGCTGCAGGAGCTGGAGGAC
AAGCAGAACGCCGACATCAGCGCTATGCAGGACACGATCAACAAATTAGAAAATGAATTGAGGACCACAA
AGAGTGAAATGGCACGATACCTAAAAGAATACCAAGACCTCCTCAACGTGAAGATGGCTTTGGATATTGA
GATTGCAGCTTACAGGAAACTCTTGGAAGGCGAGGAGACCCGACTCAGTTTCACCAGCGTGGGAAGCATA
ACCAGTGGCTACTCCCAGAGCTCCCAGGTCTTTGGCCGATCTGCCTACGGCGGTTTACAGACCAGCTCCT
ATCTGATGTCCACCCGCTCCTTCCCGTCCTACTACACCAGCCATGTCCAAGAGGAGCAGATCGAAGTGGA
GGAAACCATTGAGGCTGCCAAGGCTGAGGAAGCCAAGGATGAGCCCCCCTCTGAAGGAGAAGCCGAGGAG
GAGGAGAAGGACAAGGAAGAGGCCGAGGAAGAGGAGGCAGCTGAAGAGGAAGAAGCTGCCAAGGAAGAGT
CTGAAGAAGCAAAAGAAGAAGAAGAAGGAGGTGAAGGTGAAGAAGGAGAGGAAACCAAAGAAGCTGAAGA
GGAGGAGAAGAAAGTTGAAGGTGCTGGGGAGGAACAAGCAGCTAAGAAGAAAGATTGAACCCCCATTTCC
TTAATTATTTCAGGAATAATTCTCCCGAAATCAGGTCAACCCCATCACCAACCAACCAACCAGTTGAGTT
CCAGATTCTATGTGAATTAAAAAGTCAATATATGTATAATTCTGAGATGACTTAGGTTGGACATTCAATG
TTGTGCTATGAATTTCCTCTTTATGCAGAGTATCTGTTTGCTTGCAGAGTGGCTTTCTGGCTTGCTGCCA
GCCTGTGCATGGTCCACAAGCCGAATTCAGATCTGGTACCACGCGTATCGATAAGCTTGCATGCCTGCAG
GTCGACTCTAGAGGATCCACCGGATCTAGATAACTGATCATAATCAGCCATACCACATTTGTAGAGGTTT
TACTTGCTTTAAAAAACCTCCCACACCTCCCCCTGAACCTGAAACATAAAATGAATGCAATTGTTGTTGT
TAACTTGTTTATTGCAGCTTATAATGGTTACAAATAAAGCAATAGCATCACAAATTTCACAAATAAAGCA
TTTTTTTCACTGCATTCTAGTTGTGGTTTGTCCAAACTCATCAATGTATCTTAACGCGTAAATTGTAAGC
GTTAATATTTTGTTAAAATTCGCGTTAAATTTTTGTTAAATCAGCTCATTTTTTAACCAATAGGCCGAAA
TCGGCAAAATCCCTTATAAATCAAAAGAATAGACCGAGATAGGGT
[37 nt withheld, positions 3126-3162]
AAAGAACGTGGACTCCAACGTCAAAGG
[49 nt withheld, positions 3190-3238]
T
[91 nt withheld, positions 3240-3330]
G
[124 nt withheld, positions 3332-3455]
CAGGTGGCACTTTTCGGGGAAATGTGCGCGGAACCCCTATTTGTTTATTTTTCTAAATACATTCAAATAT
GTATCCGCTCATGAGACAATAACCCTGATAAATGCTTCAATAATATTGAAAAAGGAAGAGTCCTGAGGCG
GAAAGAACCAGCTGTGGAATGTGTGTCAGTTAGGGTGTGGAAAGTCCCCAGGCTCCCCAGCAGGCAGAAG
TATGCAAAGCATGCATCTCAATTAGTCAGCAACCAGGTGTGGAAAGTCCCCAGGCTCCCCAGCAGGCAGA
AGTATGCAAAGCATGCATCTCAATTAGTCAGCAACCATAGTCCCGCCCCTAACTCCGCCCATCCCGCCCC
TAACTCCGCCCAGTTCCGCCCATTCTCCGCCCCATGGCTGACTAATTTTTTTTATTTATGCAGAGGCCGA
GGCCGCCTCGGCCTCTGAGCTATTCCAGAAGTAGTGAGGAGGCTTTTTTGGAGGCCTAGGCTTTTGCAAA
GATCGATCAAGAGACAGGATGAGGATCGTTTCGCATGATTGAACAAGATGGATTGCACGCAGGTTCTCCG
GCCGCTTGGGTGGAGAGGCTATTCGGCTATGACTGGGCACAACAGACAATCGGCTGCTCTGATGCCGCCG
TGTTCCGGCTGTCAGCGCAGGGGCGCCCGGTTCTTTTTGTCAAGACCGACCTGTCCGGTGCCCTGAATGA
ACTGCAAGACGAGGCAGCGCGGCTATCGTGGCTGGCCACGACGGGCGTTCCTTGCGCAGCTGTGCTCGAC
GTTGTCACTGAAGCGGGAAGGGACTGGCTGCTATTGGGCGAAGTGCCGGGGCAGGATCTCCTGTCATCTC
ACCTTGCTCCTGCCGAGAAAGTATCCATCATGGCTGATGCAATGCGGCGGCTGCATACGCTTGATCCGGC
TACCTGCCCATTCGACCACCAAGCGAAACATCGCATCGAGCGAGCACGTACTCGGATGGAAGCCGGTCTT
GTCGATCAGGATGATCTGGACGAAGAGCATCAGGGGCTCGCGCCAGCCGAACTGTTCGCCAGGCTCAAGG
CGAGCATGCCCGACGGCGAGGATCTCGTCGTGACCCATGGCGATGCCTGCTTGCCGAATATCATGGTGGA
AAATGGCCGCTTTTCTGGATTCATCGACTGTGGCCGGCTGGGTGTGGCGGACCGCTATCAGGACATAGCG
TTGGCTACCCGTGATATTGCTGAAGAGCTTGGCGGCGAATGGGCTGACCGCTTCCTCGTGCTTTACGGTA
TCGCCGCTCCCGATTCGCAGCGCATCGCCTTCTATCGCCTTCTTGACGAGTTCTTCTGAGCGGGACTCTG
GGGTTCGAAATGACCGACCAAGCGACGCCCAACCTGCCATCACGAGATTTCGATTCCACCGCCGCCTTCT
ATGAAAGGTTGGGCTTCGGAATCGTTTTCCGGGACGCCGGCTGGATGATCCTCCAGCGCGGGGATCTCAT
GCTGGAGTTCTTCGCCCACCCTAGGGGGAGGCTAACTGAAACACGGAAGGAGACAATACCGGAAGGAACC
CGCGCTATGACGGCAATAAAAAGACAGAATAAAACGCACGGTGTTGGGTCGTTTGTTCATAAACGCGGGG
TTCGGTCCCAGGGCTGGCACTCTGTCGATACCCCACCGAGACCCCATTGGGGCCAATACGCCCGCGTTTC
TTCCTTTTCCCCACCCCACCCCCCAAGTTCGGGTGAAGGCCCAGGGCTCGCAGCCAACGTCGGGGCGGCA
GGCCCTGCCATAGCCTCAGGTTACTCATATATACTTTAGATTGATTTAAAACTTCATTTTTAATTTAAAA
GGATCTAGGTGAAGATCCTTTTTGATAATCTCATGACCAAAATCCCTTAACGTGAGTTTTCGTTCCACTG
AGCGTCAGACCCCGTAGAAAAGATCAAAGGATCTTCTTGAGATCCTTTTTTTCTGCGCGTAATCTGCTGC
TTGCAAACAAAAAAACCACCGCTACCAGCGGTGGTTTGTTTGCCGGATCAAGAGCTACCAACTCTTTTTC
CGAAGGTAACTGGCTTCAGCAGAGCGCAGATACCAAATACTGTTCTTCTAGTGTAGCCGTAGTTAGGCCA
CCACTTCAAGAACTCTGTAGCACCGCCTACATACCTCGCTCTGCTAATCCTGTTACCAGTGGCTGCTGCC
AGTGGCGATAAGTCGTGTCTTACCGGGTTGGACTCAAGACGATAGTTACCGGATAAGGCGCAGCGGTCGG
GCTGAACGGGGGGTTCGTGCACACAGCCCAGCTTGGAGCGAACGACCTACACCGAACTGAGATACCTACA
GCGTGAGCTATGAGAAAGCGCCACGCTTCCCGAAGGGAGAAAGGCGGACAGGTATCCGGTAAGCGGCAGG
GTCGGAACAGGAGAGCGCACGAGGGAGCTTCCAGGGGGAAACGCCTGGTATCTTTATAGTCCTGTCGGGT
TTCGCCACCTCTGACTTGAGCGTCGATTTTTGTGATGCTCGTCAGGGGGGCGGAGCCTATGGAAAAACGC
CAGCAACGCGGCCTTTTTACGGTTCCTGGCCTTTTGCTGGCCTTTTGCTCACATGTTCTTTCCTGCGTTA
TCCCCTGATTCTGTGGAT
Features (pLannotate 1.2.2; 15 found; start..end, strand, type, name):
     82..385     +  enhancer       CMV enhancer: human cytomegalovirus immediate early enhancer
    386..589     +  promoter       CMV promoter: human cytomegalovirus (CMV) immediate early promoter
    630..686     +  misc_feature   MCS: multiple cloning site
    807..2171    +  CDS            NEFL (fragment): NFL_HUMAN - Also known as NF68, NFL. Experimental evidence at protein level: Swiss-Prot protein existence level 1. Neurofilaments usually contain three intermediate filament proteins: NEFL, NEFM, and NEFH which are involved in the maintenance of neuronal caliber. May additionally cooperate with the neuronal intermediate filament proteins PRPH and INA to form neuronal filamentous networks (By similarity). From Homo sapiens (Human).
   2713..2748    -  misc_feature   MCS (fragment): pUC18/19 multiple cloning site
   2765..2849    +  CDS            large T antigen (fragment): large T antigen from SV40 (simian virus 40)
   2872..2993    +  polyA_signal   SV40 poly(A) signal: SV40 polyadenylation signal
   3027..3455    -  rep_origin     f1 ori (sequence partly withheld): f1 bacteriophage origin of replication; arrow indicates direction of (+) strand synthesis
   3482..3586    +  promoter       AmpR promoter: bla
   3588..3945    +  promoter       SV40 promoter: SV40 enhancer and early promoter
   3980..4774    +  CDS            NeoR/KanR: aminoglycoside phosphotransferase from Tn5; aph(3')-II (or nptII); confers resistance to neomycin, kanamycin, and G418 (Geneticin®)
   4795..4947    +  CDS            ble (fragment): BLE_KLEPN - Experimental evidence at protein level: Swiss-Prot protein existence level 1. Binding protein with a strong affinity to the bleomycin family of antibiotics. Binds to CL990; an antimitotic-antibiotic compound. From Klebsiella pneumoniae.
   5006..5053    +  polyA_signal   HSV TK poly(A) signal: herpes simplex virus thymidine kinase polyadenylation signal (Cole and Stacy, 1985)
   5144..5160    -  polyA_signal   bGH poly(A) signal (fragment): bovine growth hormone polyadenylation signal
   5382..5970    +  rep_origin     ori: high-copy-number ColE1/pMB1/pBR322/pUC origin of replication
