[The description below was written by a language model from this plasmid's Addgene catalogue record and pLannotate feature annotations shown in this document.]
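Description:
phNFL is a mammalian expression plasmid for untagged human neurofilament light chain (NEFL, also called NF-L or NF68). It is built on the Clontech pEGFP-C1 backbone, from which the EGFP coding sequence was excised with AgeI and BspEI, so the protein is made without a fluorescent fusion partner. The roughly 2.1 kb human NEFL cDNA was inserted at the BamHI site of the multiple cloning site, with both flanking sites retained and a Kozak sequence placed immediately upstream of the coding region. Transcription is driven by the human cytomegalovirus immediate early enhancer and promoter and terminated by the SV40 polyadenylation signal. The annotation tool labels the NEFL reading frame as a fragment, covering about 1.4 kb of the insert. The rest of the insert is unannotated and the record does not describe it. The short matches to SV40 large T antigen, ble and bGH poly(A) are probably incidental backbone remnants rather than functional elements.

The plasmid replicates in E. coli at high copy from a ColE1/pUC-type origin and also carries an f1 phage origin. A single Tn5 aminoglycoside phosphotransferase gene (NeoR/KanR) serves both hosts. A bacterial bla-type promoter drives it for kanamycin selection in bacteria, while the SV40 enhancer/early promoter and an HSV TK polyadenylation signal support G418 selection of transfected mammalian cells. The full sequenced record is 6,063 nt, consistent with the stated backbone and insert sizes.

The stated purpose is simply to express human NFL. The associated publication examines whether Charcot-Marie-Tooth type 2E/1F mutant neurofilament proteins assemble into neurofilaments, which suggests this construct supplies the wild-type subunit in such experiments, although the record does not state this.
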