Addgene plasmid #132589: phNFL
Purpose: Expresses human NFL
Depositing lab: Anthony Brown. Depositing organization: Ohio State University. Publication: Charcot-Marie-Tooth disease Type 2E/1F mutant neurofilament proteins assemble into neurofilaments. Stone EJ, Uchida A, Brown A. Cytoskeleton (Hoboken). 2019 Jul;76(7-8):423-439. doi: 10.1002/cm.21566. Epub 2019 Nov 6. PubMed 31574566.
Backbone
  Vector backbone: pEGFP-C1 with EGFP sequence removed
  Backbone manufacturer: Clontech
  Backbone size w/o insert (bp): 4001
  Modifications to backbone: EGFP sequence removed using AgeI and BspEI. Kozak sequence immediately 5' of coding region.
  Vector type: Mammalian Expression
  Selectable markers: Neomycin (select with G418)
Growth in bacteria
  Bacterial resistance: Kanamycin, 50 μg/mL
  Growth temperature: 37°C
  Growth strain: DH5alpha
  Copy number: High Copy
Gene/Insert
  Gene/Insert name: NEFL (alt name: neurofilament protein L)
  Species: H. sapiens (human)
  Insert size (bp): 2062
  Entrez Gene: NEFL (a.k.a. CMT1F, CMT2E, CMTDIG, NF-L, NF68, NFL, PPP1R110)
  Promoter: CMV
  Cloning method: Restriction Enzyme; 5′ cloning site BamHI (not destroyed); 3′ cloning site BamHI (not destroyed)
  Sequencing primers: 5′ CMV Forward; 3′ SV40pA-R
Resource information
  A portion of this plasmid was derived from a plasmid made by: The human NFL cDNA was provided by Shin-Ichi Hisanaga.
Terms and licenses: Academic/Nonprofit Terms; Industry Terms: Not Available to Industry
How to cite: phNFL was a gift from Anthony Brown (Addgene plasmid # 132589 ; http://n2t.net/addgene:132589 ; RRID:Addgene_132589)
